Addgene plasmid #220824: pT7-35aaNSP1SA11-NSP5(io)
Purpose: Express the protein consisting of 35 amino acid of Rotavirus SA11 NSP1 protein and the full-length recoded NSP5 protein
Depositing lab: Alex Borodavka. Depositing organization: University of Cambridge.
Backbone
  Vector backbone: pT7
  Vector type: Other
Growth in bacteria
  Bacterial resistance: Ampicillin, 100 μg/mL
  Growth temperature: 37°C
  Growth strain: DH5alpha
  Copy number: High Copy
Gene/Insert
  Gene/Insert name: Rotavirus SA11 35aaNSP1-NSP5(io)
  Species: Rotavirus SA11
  Cloning method: Restriction Enzyme; 5′ cloning site Unknown (unknown if destroyed)
Terms and licenses: Academic/Nonprofit Terms; Industry Terms: Not Available to Industry
How to cite: pT7-35aaNSP1SA11-NSP5(io) was a gift from Alex Borodavka (Addgene plasmid # 220824 ; http://n2t.net/addgene:220824 ; RRID:Addgene_220824)
