[The description below was written by a language model from this plasmid's Addgene catalogue record and pLannotate feature annotations shown in this document.]
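Description:
pT7-35aaNSP1SA11-NSP5(io) is a small (about 3.9 kb) high-copy bacterial plasmid built on a pT7 backbone. It carries a chimeric rotavirus SA11 sequence under the control of a bacteriophage T7 promoter. It is propagated in E. coli through a ColE1/pUC-type origin and selected with ampicillin via the β-lactamase gene and its native promoter. The annotation also picks up short remnants of TcR, rop, bom, lacI, a pUC multiple cloning site and a reverse-oriented SP6 promoter. These appear to be non-functional leftovers of the backbone's pBR322/pUC ancestry rather than working parts.

The payload begins just downstream of the T7 promoter with a fragment matching the N-terminus of SA11 NSP1, the viral interferon antagonist. The record states that this fragment contributes 35 amino acids. It runs directly into a full-length NSP5 open reading frame, which the depositor describes as recoded; the meaning of the "(io)" label is not explained. NSP5 is essential for rotavirus genome replication and, together with NSP2, drives formation of viroplasms, the cytoplasmic factories where viral RNA is replicated. A hepatitis delta virus ribozyme and then a T7 terminator follow the insert. In this arrangement T7 RNA polymerase produces a transcript that the ribozyme cleaves to give a defined 3′ end. This layout is typical of plasmid-based rotavirus reverse genetics systems, and placing NSP5 behind the start of the NSP1 coding region suggests an NSP1 gene segment modified to carry NSP5. The record itself gives the purpose only as expression of the 35-residue NSP1–NSP5 fusion protein and does not describe any untranslated regions or the cell system used.
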