Features (pLannotate 1.2.2; 15 found; start..end, strand, type, name):
     88..681     +  CDS            NSP5_ROTSH: Experimental evidence at protein level: Swiss-Prot protein existence level 1. Plays an essential role in the viral genome replication. Participates, together with NSP2, in the formation of viral factories (viroplasms) which are large inclusions in the host cytoplasm where replication intermediates are assembled and viral RNA replication takes place. Orchestrates the recruitment of viroplasmic proteins such as capsid proteins to these factories. From Rotavirus A (isolate RVA/Monkey/South Africa/SA11-H96/1958/G3P5B[2]) (RV-A) (Simian Agent 11 (isolate SI/South Africa/H96/58)).
    771..862     +  ncRNA          HDV ribozyme: Accession: RF00094 - Hepatitis delta virus ribozyme
    877..926     +  CDS            SET1 (fragment): solubility-enhancement tag derived from T7 phage gene 10B
    934..981     +  terminator     T7 terminator: transcription terminator for bacteriophage T7 RNA polymerase
   1010..1044    +  misc_feature   MCS (fragment): pUC18/19 multiple cloning site
   1049..1067    -  promoter       SP6 promoter: promoter for bacteriophage SP6 RNA polymerase
   1295..1570    +  CDS            TcR (fragment): tetracycline efflux protein; tet; confers resistance to tetracycline
   1571..1619    -  misc_feature   bom (fragment): basis of mobility region from pBR322
   1721..1756    -  CDS            rop (fragment): Rop protein, which maintains plasmids at low copy number; rop
   1851..1955    +  promoter       AmpR promoter: bla
   1956..2816    +  CDS            AmpR: β-lactamase; bla; confers resistance to ampicillin, carbenicillin, and related antibiotics
   2987..3575    +  rep_origin     ori: high-copy-number ColE1/pMB1/pBR322/pUC origin of replication
   3758..3811    +  CDS            lacI (fragment): lac repressor; lacI; The lac repressor binds to the lac operator to inhibit transcription in E. coli. This inhibition can be relieved by adding lactose or isopropyl-β-D-thiogalactopyranoside (IPTG).
   3831..3849    +  promoter       T7 promoter: promoter for bacteriophage T7 RNA polymerase
   3878..87      +  CDS            NSP1_ROTS4 (fragment) (across the origin): Experimental evidence at protein level: Swiss-Prot protein existence level 1. Plays a role in the inhibition of host innate immunity by inducing the degradation of key host factors required to activate interferon production such as IRF3, IRF5 or IRF7. Associates with components of cullin RING ligases (CRLs) including CUL1 or CUL3, which are essential multisubunit ubiquitination complexes, to modulate their activities. From Rotavirus A (strain RVA/SA11-4F/G3P6[1]) (RV-A) (Simian Agent 11 (strain 4F)).
>Addgene plasmid #220824 | pT7-35aaNSP1SA11-NSP5(io) | addgene full sequence | sequence record 444025 | Addgene NGS Result
GCATGCTTTCATTATCGTAGATTAACTGCTTTAAATCGGAGATTATGCAACATTGGTGCAAATTCTATTT
GGATGCCAGTTCCTGATATGAGTTTAAGTATAGATGTTACATCACTTCCCTCGATCCCCTCAACAATATA
TAAAAATGAAAGTTCAAGTACAACAAGTACACTATCCGGAAAATCTATAGGAAGAAGTGAACAATATATA
AGCCCAGATGCAGAAGCTTTTAATAAATATATGCTAAGTAAATCACCTGAAGATATAGGGCCAAGTGATA
GTGCATCAAACGATCCCCTCACAAGTTTTTCAATACGAAGTAACGCAGTAAAAACTAATGCCGATGCAGG
TGTAAGCATGGACTCCTCAGCACAATCAAGACCTTCATCTAACGTAGGATGTGATCAAGTCGATTTCTCA
TTAAACAAAGGATTAAAAGTTAAAGCAAATTTAGATTCATCTATAAGTATAAGCACAGATACAAAAAAAG
AAAAAAGTAAACAAAATCATAAAAGTCGAAAACACTATCCAAGAATAGAAGCCGAAAGTGATAGCGATGA
TTATGTACTAGACGACAGCGATTCAGATGATGGAAAATGTAAAAATTGCAAATACAAAAAAAAATATTTT
GCACTAAGAATGAGAATGAAACAAGTTGCCATGCAATTAATTGAAGATTTATAAAATTATGTCACTATCT
AATTATACAGTATTTAGCCATCACAAGACCGTCCAGACTAGAGTAGCGCCTAGCTGGCAAAATACTGTGA
ACCGGGTCGGCATGGCATCTCCACCTCCTCGCGGTCCGACCTGGGCATCCGAAGGAGGACGTCGTCCACT
CGGATGGCTAAGGGAGAGCTCAAAAAAAAGGATCCGGCTGCTAACAAAGCCCGAAAGGAAGCTGAGTTGG
CTGCTGCCACCGCTGAGCAATAACTAGCATAACCCCTTGGGGCCTCTAAACGGGTCTTGAGGGGTTTTTT
GCTGAAAGGAGGAACTATATCCGGATCGAGATCCTCTAGAGTCGACCTGCAGGCATGCAAGCTTGTATTC
TATAGTGTCACCTAAATCGTATGTGTATGATACATAAGGTTATGTATTAATTGTAGCCGCGTTCTAACGA
CAATATGTACAAGCCTAATTGTGTAGCATCTGGCTTACTGAAGCAGACCCTATCATCTCTCTCGTAAACT
GCCGTCAGAGTCGGTTTGGTTGGACGAACCTTCTGAGTTTCTGGTAACGCCGTCCCGCACCCGGAAATGG
TCAGCGAACCAATCAGCAGGGTCATCGCTAGCCAGATCCTCTACGCCGGACGCATCGTGGCCGGCATCAC
CGGCGCCACAGGTGCGGTTGCTGGCGCCTATATCGCCGACATCACCGATGGGGAAGATCGGGCTCGCCAC
TTCGGGCTCATGAGCGCTTGTTTCGGCGTGGGTATGGTGGCAGGCCCCGTGGCCGGGGGACTGTTGGGCG
CCATCTCCTTGCACCATTCCTTGCGGCGGCGGTGCTCAACGGCCTCAACCTACTACTGGGCTGCTTCTTA
ATGCAGGAGTCGCATAAGGGAGAGCGTCGAATGGTGCACTCTCAGTACAATCTGCTCTGATGCCGCATAG
TTAAGCCAGCCCCGACACCCGCCAACACCCGCTGACGCGCCCTGACGGGCTTGTCTGCTCCCGGCATCCG
CTTACAGACAAGCTGTGACCGTCTCCGGGAGCTGCATGTGTCAGAGGTTTTCACCGTCATCACCGAAACG
CGCGAGACGAAAGGGCCTCGTGATACGCCTATTTTTATAGGTTAATGTCATGATAATAATGGTTTCTTAG
ACGTCAGGTGGCACTTTTCGGGGAAATGTGCGCGGAACCCCTATTTGTTTATTTTTCTAAATACATTCAA
ATATGTATCCGCTCATGAGACAATAACCCTGATAAATGCTTCAATAATATTGAAAAAGGAAGAGTATGAG
TATTCAACATTTCCGTGTCGCCCTTATTCCCTTTTTTGCGGCATTTTGCCTTCCTGTTTTTGCTCACCCA
GAAACGCTGGTGAAAGTAAAAGATGCTGAAGATCAGTTGGGTGCACGAGTGGGTTACATCGAACTGGATC
TCAACAGCGGTAAGATCCTTGAGAGTTTTCGCCCCGAAGAACGTTTTCCAATGATGAGCACTTTTAAAGT
TCTGCTATGTGGCGCGGTATTATCCCGTATTGACGCCGGGCAAGAGCAACTCGGTCGCCGCATACACTAT
TCTCAGAATGACTTGGTTGAGTACTCACCAGTCACAGAAAAGCATCTTACGGATGGCATGACAGTAAGAG
AATTATGCAGTGCTGCCATAACCATGAGTGATAACACTGCGGCCAACTTACTTCTGACAACGATCGGAGG
ACCGAAGGAGCTAACCGCTTTTTTGCACAACATGGGGGATCATGTAACTCGCCTTGATCGTTGGGAACCG
GAGCTGAATGAAGCCATACCAAACGACGAGCGTGACACCACGATGCCTGTAGCAATGGCAACAACGTTGC
GCAAACTATTAACTGGCGAACTACTTACTCTAGCTTCCCGGCAACAATTAATAGACTGGATGGAGGCGGA
TAAAGTTGCAGGACCACTTCTGCGCTCGGCCCTTCCGGCTGGCTGGTTTATTGCTGATAAATCTGGAGCC
GGTGAGCGTGGGTCTCGCGGTATCATTGCAGCACTGGGGCCAGATGGTAAGCCCTCCCGTATCGTAGTTA
TCTACACGACGGGGAGTCAGGCAACTATGGATGAACGAAATAGACAGATCGCTGAGATAGGTGCCTCACT
GATTAAGCATTGGTAACTGTCAGACCAAGTTTACTCATATATACTTTAGATTGATTTAAAACTTCATTTT
TAATTTAAAAGGATCTAGGTGAAGATCCTTTTTGATAATCTCATGACCAAAATCCCTTAACGTGAGTTTT
CGTTCCACTGAGCGTCAGACCCCGTAGAAAAGATCAAAGGATCTTCTTGAGATCCTTTTTTTCTGCGCGT
AATCTGCTGCTTGCAAACAAAAAAACCACCGCTACCAGCGGTGGTTTGTTTGCCGGATCAAGAGCTACCA
ACTCTTTTTCCGAAGGTAACTGGCTTCAGCAGAGCGCAGATACCAAATACTGTTCTTCTAGTGTAGCCGT
AGTTAGGCCACCACTTCAAGAACTCTGTAGCACCGCCTACATACCTCGCTCTGCTAATCCTGTTACCAGT
GGCTGCTGCCAGTGGCGATAAGTCGTGTCTTACCGGGTTGGACTCAAGACGATAGTTACCGGATAAGGCG
CAGCGGTCGGGCTGAACGGGGGGTTCGTGCACACAGCCCAGCTTGGAGCGAACGACCTACACCGAACTGA
GATACCTACAGCGTGAGCTATGAGAAAGCGCCACGCTTCCCGAAGGGAGAAAGGCGGACAGGTATCCGGT
AAGCGGCAGGGTCGGAACAGGAGAGCGCACGAGGGAGCTTCCAGGGGGAAACGCCTGGTATCTTTATAGT
CCTGTCGGGTTTCGCCACCTCTGACTTGAGCGTCGATTTTTGTGATGCTCGTCAGGGGGGCGGAGCCTAT
GGAAAAACGCCAGCAACGCGGCCTTTTTACGGTTCCTGGCCTTTTGCTGGCCTTTTGCTCACATGTTCTT
TCCTGCGTTATCCCCTGATTCTGTGGATAACCGTATTACCGCCTTTGAGTGAGCTGATACCGCTCGCCGC
AGCCGAACGACCGAGCGCAGCGAGTCAGTGAGCGAGGAAGCGGAAGAGCGCCCAATACGCAAACCGCCTC
TCCCCGCGCGTTGGCCGATTCATTAATGCAGGGGGATATCGATCCCGGGTTAATACGACTCACTATAGGC
TTTTTTTTGAAAAGTCTTGTGTTAGCCATGGCTACTTTTAAAGAT
