>Addgene plasmid #220824 | pT7-35aaNSP1SA11-NSP5(io) | depositor partial sequence | sequence record 432250 | Partial
GGCTTTTTTTTGAAAAGTCTTGTGTTAGCCATGGCTACTTTTAAAGATGCATGCTTTCATTATCGTAGAT
TAACTGCTTTAAATCGGAGATTATGCAACATTGGTGCAAATTCTATTTGGATGCCAGTTCCTGATATGAG
TTTAAGTATAGATGTTACATCACTTCCCTCGATCCCCTCAACAATATATAAAAATGAAAGTTCAAGTACA
ACAAGTACACTATCCGGAAAATCTATAGGAAGAAGTGAACAATATATAAGCCCAGATGCAGAAGCTTTTA
ATAAATATATGCTAAGTAAATCACCTGAAGATATAGGGCCAAGTGATAGTGCATCAAACGATCCCCTCAC
AAGTTTTTCAATACGAAGTAACGCAGTAAAAACTAATGCCGATGCAGGTGTAAGCATGGACTCCTCAGCA
CAATCAAGACCTTCATCTAACGTAGGATGTGATCAAGTCGATTTCTCATTAAACAAAGGATTAAAAGTTA
AAGCAAATTTAGATTCATCTATAAGTATAAGCACAGATACAAAAAAAGAAAAAAGTAAACAAAATCATAA
AAGTCGAAAACACTATCCAAGAATAGAAGCCGAAAGTGATAGCGATGATTATGTACTAGACGACAGCGAT
TCAGATGATGGAAAATGTAAAAATTGCAAATACAAAAAAAAATATTTTGCACTAAGAATGAGAATGAAAC
AAGTTGCCATGCAATTAATTGAAGATTTATAAAATTATGTCACTATCTAATTATACAGTATTTAGCCATC
ACAAGACCGTCCAGACTAGAGTAGCGCCTAGCTGGCAAAATACTGTGAACCGGGTCGGCATGGCATCTCC
ACCTCCTCGCGGTCCGACCTGGGCATCCGAAGGAGGACGTCGTCCACTCGGATGGCTAAGGGAGAGCTCA
AAAAAAAGGATCCGGCTG
